LOCUS       Exported 11695 bp ds-DNA circular SYN 13-MAY-2021
DEFINITION  Lentiviral expression of PIK3CA D939G.
ACCESSION   .
VERSION     .
KEYWORDS    pHAGE-PIK3CA-D939G
SOURCE      synthetic DNA construct
  ORGANISM  synthetic DNA construct
REFERENCE   1 (bases 1 to 11695)
  AUTHORS   Ng PK, Li J, Jeong KJ, Shao S, Chen H, Tsang YH, Sengupta S, Wang Z,
            Bhavana VH, Tran R, Soewito S, Minussi DC, Moreno D, Kong K,
            Dogruluk T, Lu H, Gao J, Tokheim C, Zhou DC, Johnson AM, Zeng J, Ip
            CKM, Ju Z, Wester M, Yu S, Li Y, Vellano CP, Schultz N, Karchin R,
            Ding L, Lu Y, Cheung LWT, Chen K, Shaw KR, Meric-Bernstam F, Scott
            KL, Yi S, Sahni N, Liang H, Mills GB
  TITLE     Systematic Functional Annotation of Somatic Mutations in Cancer.
  JOURNAL   Cancer Cell. 2018 Mar 12;33(3):450-462.e10. doi:
            10.1016/j.ccell.2018.01.021.
  PUBMED    29533785
REFERENCE   2 (bases 1 to 11695)
  AUTHORS   .
  TITLE     Direct Submission
  JOURNAL   Exported May 13, 2021 from SnapGene Server 1.1.58
            http://www.snapgene.com
FEATURES             Location/Qualifiers
     source          1..11695
                     /organism="synthetic DNA construct"
                     /mol_type="other DNA"
     LTR             1..634
                     /label=3' LTR
                     /note="3' long terminal repeat (LTR) from HIV-1"
     misc_feature    681..806
                     /label=HIV-1 Psi
                     /note="packaging signal of human immunodeficiency virus
                     type 1"
     misc_feature    1303..1536
                     /label=RRE
                     /note="The Rev response element (RRE) of HIV-1 allows for
                     Rev-dependent mRNA export from the nucleus to the
                     cytoplasm."
     CDS             1721..1765
                     /codon_start=1
                     /product="antigenic peptide corresponding to amino acids
                     655 to 669 of the HIV envelope protein gp41 (Lutje Hulsik
                     et al., 2013)"
                     /label=gp41 peptide
                     /note="recognized by the 2H10 single-chain llama nanobody"
                     /translation="KNEQELLELDKWASL"
     misc_feature    2058..2175
                     /label=cPPT/CTS
                     /note="central polypurine tract and central termination
                     sequence of HIV-1"
     promoter        2223..3401
                     /label=EF-1-alpha promoter
                     /note="strong constitutive promoter for human elongation
                     factor EF-1-alpha"
     intron          2454..3392
                     /label=EF-1-alpha intron A
                     /note="intron upstream of the start codon of human
                     EF-1-alpha"
     primer_bind     3349..3369
                     /label=EF1a-F
                     /note="Human elongation factor-1a promoter, forward primer"
     protein_bind    3421..3445
                     /gene="mutant version of attB"
                     /label=attB1
                     /bound_moiety="BP Clonase(TM)"
                     /note="recombination site for the Gateway(R) BP reaction"
     protein_bind    complement(6656..6680)
                     /gene="mutant version of attB"
                     /label=attB2
                     /bound_moiety="BP Clonase(TM)"
                     /note="recombination site for the Gateway(R) BP reaction"
     promoter        6688..6706
                     /label=T3 promoter
                     /note="promoter for bacteriophage T3 RNA polymerase"
     primer_bind     complement(6731..6750)
                     /label=T7
                     /note="T7 promoter, forward primer"
     promoter        complement(6732..6750)
                     /label=T7 promoter
                     /note="promoter for bacteriophage T7 RNA polymerase"
     protein_bind    complement(6756..6776)
                     /gene="mutant version of attB"
                     /label=attB4
                     /bound_moiety="BP Clonase(TM)"
                     /note="core recombination site for the Gateway(R) BP
                     reaction"
     CDS             6830..6871
                     /codon_start=1
                     /product="epitope tag from simian virus 5"
                     /label=V5 tag
                     /translation="GKPIPNPLLGLDST"
     misc_feature    6892..7458
                     /label=IRES
                     /note="internal ribosome entry site (IRES) of the
                     encephalomyocarditis virus (EMCV)"
     misc_feature    6908..7460
                     /label=IRES
                     /note="internal ribosome entry site (IRES) of the
                     encephalomyocarditis virus (EMCV)"
     primer_bind     complement(7052..7069)
                     /label=IRES reverse
                     /note="IRES internal ribosome entry site, reverse primer.
                     Also called pCDH-rev"
     primer_bind     7279..7298
                     /label=IRES-F
                     /note="IRES internal ribosome entry site, forward primer"
     CDS             7472..8071
                     /codon_start=1
                     /gene="pac from Streptomyces alboniger"
                     /product="puromycin N-acetyltransferase"
                     /label=PuroR
                     /note="confers resistance to puromycin"
                     /translation="MTEYKPTVRLATRDDVPRAVRTLAAAFADYPATRHTVDPDRHIER
                     VTELQELFLTRVGLDIGKVWVADDGAAVAVWTTPESVEAGAVFAEIGPRMAELSGSRLA
                     AQQQMEGLLAPHRPKEPAWFLATVGVSPDHQGKGLGSAVVLPGVEAAERAGVPAFLETS
                     APRNLPFYERLGFTVTADVEVPEGPRTWCMTRKPGA"
     primer_bind     complement(7472..7491)
                     /label=Puro-R
                     /note="Puromycin resistance gene, reverse primer. Also
                     called puro-variant-R"
     primer_bind     7968..7988
                     /label=Puro-F
                     /note="Puromycin resistance gene, forward primer"
     misc_feature    8085..8673
                     /label=WPRE
                     /note="woodchuck hepatitis virus posttranscriptional
                     regulatory element"
     primer_bind     complement(8138..8158)
                     /label=WPRE-R
                     /note="WPRE, reverse primer"
     CDS             complement(8556..8567)
                     /codon_start=1
                     /product="Factor Xa recognition and cleavage site"
                     /label=Factor Xa site
                     /translation="IEGR"
     LTR             8748..8981
                     /label=3' LTR (Delta-U3)
                     /note="self-inactivating 3' long terminal repeat (LTR) from
                     HIV-1"
     primer_bind     complement(9100..9118)
                     /label=pBRforEco
                     /note="pBR322 vectors, upsteam of EcoRI site, forward
                     primer"
     promoter        9186..9290
                     /gene="bla"
                     /label=AmpR promoter
     CDS             9291..10151
                     /codon_start=1
                     /gene="bla"
                     /product="beta-lactamase"
                     /label=AmpR
                     /note="confers resistance to ampicillin, carbenicillin, and
                     related antibiotics"
                     /translation="MSIQHFRVALIPFFAAFCLPVFAHPETLVKVKDAEDQLGARVGYI
                     ELDLNSGKILESFRPEERFPMMSTFKVLLCGAVLSRVDAGQEQLGRRIHYSQNDLVEYS
                     PVTEKHLTDGMTVRELCSAAITMSDNTAANLLLTTIGGPKELTAFLHNMGDHVTRLDRW
                     EPELNEAIPNDERDTTMPVAMATTLRKLLTGELLTLASRQQLIDWMEADKVAGPLLRSA
                     LPAGWFIADKSGAGERGSRGIIAALGPDGKPSRIVVIYTTGSQATMDERNRQIAEIGAS
                     LIKHW"
     primer_bind     complement(9509..9528)
                     /label=Amp-R
                     /note="Ampicillin resistance gene, reverse primer"
     rep_origin      10322..10910
                     /direction=RIGHT
                     /label=ori
                     /note="high-copy-number ColE1/pMB1/pBR322/pUC origin of
                     replication"
     primer_bind     10811..10830
                     /label=pBR322ori-F
                     /note="pBR322 origin, forward primer"
     primer_bind     11064..11081
                     /label=L4440
                     /note="L4440 vector, forward primer"
     primer_bind     11173..11192
                     /label=SV40pro-F
                     /note="SV40 promoter/origin, forward primer"
     protein_bind    11321..11342
                     /label=CAP binding site
                     /bound_moiety="E. coli catabolite activator protein"
                     /note="CAP binding activates transcription in the presence
                     of cAMP."
     promoter        11357..11387
                     /label=lac promoter
                     /note="promoter for the E. coli lac operon"
     protein_bind    11395..11411
                     /label=lac operator
                     /bound_moiety="lac repressor encoded by lacI"
                     /note="The lac repressor binds to the lac operator to
                     inhibit transcription in E. coli. This inhibition can be
                     relieved by adding lactose or
                     isopropyl-beta-D-thiogalactopyranoside (IPTG)."
     primer_bind     11400..11422
                     /label=M13/pUC Reverse
                     /note="In lacZ gene"
     primer_bind     11419..11435
                     /label=M13 rev
                     /note="common sequencing primer, one of multiple similar
                     variants"
     primer_bind     11419..11435
                     /label=M13 Reverse
                     /note="In lacZ gene. Also called M13-rev"
     primer_bind     11485..11504
                     /label=EBV-rev
                     /note="SV40 polyA terminator, reverse primer"
ORIGIN
        1 tggaagggct aattcactcc caaagaagac aagatatcct tgatctgtgg atctaccaca
       61 cacaaggcta cttccctgat tagcagaact acacaccagg gccaggggtc agatatccac
      121 tgacctttgg atggtgctac aagctagtac cagttgagcc agataaggta gaagaggcca
      181 ataaaggaga gaacaccagc ttgttacacc ctgtgagcct gcatgggatg gatgacccgg
      241 agagagaagt gttagagtgg aggtttgaca gccgcctagc atttcatcac gtggcccgag
      301 agctgcatcc ggagtacttc aagaactgct gatatcgagc ttgctacaag ggactttccg
      361 ctggggactt tccagggagg cgtggcctgg gcgggactgg ggagtggcga gccctcagat
      421 cctgcatata agcagctgct ttttgcctgt actgggtctc tctggttaga ccagatctga
      481 gcctgggagc tctctggcta actagggaac ccactgctta agcctcaata aagcttgcct
      541 tgagtgcttc aagtagtgtg tgcccgtctg ttgtgtgact ctggtaacta gagatccctc
      601 agaccctttt agtcagtgtg gaaaatctct agcagtggcg cccgaacagg gacttgaaag
      661 cgaaagggaa accagaggag ctctctcgac gcaggactcg gcttgctgaa gcgcgcacgg
      721 caagaggcga ggggcggcga ctggtgagta cgccaaaaat tttgactagc ggaggctaga
      781 aggagagaga tgggtgcgag agcgtcagta ttaagcgggg gagaattaga tcgcgatggg
      841 aaaaaattcg gttaaggcca gggggaaaga aaaaatataa attaaaacat atagtatggg
      901 caagcaggga gctagaacga ttcgcagtta atcctggcct gttagaaaca tcagaaggct
      961 gtagacaaat actgggacag ctacaaccat cccttcagac aggatcagaa gaacttagat
     1021 cattatataa tacagtagca accctctatt gtgtgcatca aaggatagag ataaaagaca
     1081 ccaaggaagc tttagacaag atagaggaag agcaaaacaa aagtaagacc accgcacagc
     1141 aagcggccgg ccgctgatct tcagacctgg aggaggagat atgagggaca attggagaag
     1201 tgaattatat aaatataaag tagtaaaaat tgaaccatta ggagtagcac ccaccaaggc
     1261 aaagagaaga gtggtgcaga gagaaaaaag agcagtggga ataggagctt tgttccttgg
     1321 gttcttggga gcagcaggaa gcactatggg cgcagcgtca atgacgctga cggtacaggc
     1381 cagacaatta ttgtctggta tagtgcagca gcagaacaat ttgctgaggg ctattgaggc
     1441 gcaacagcat ctgttgcaac tcacagtctg gggcatcaag cagctccagg caagaatcct
     1501 ggctgtggaa agatacctaa aggatcaaca gctcctgggg atttggggtt gctctggaaa
     1561 actcatttgc accactgctg tgccttggaa tgctagttgg agtaataaat ctctggaaca
     1621 gatttggaat cacacgacct ggatggagtg ggacagagaa attaacaatt acacaagctt
     1681 aatacactcc ttaattgaag aatcgcaaaa ccagcaagaa aagaatgaac aagaattatt
     1741 ggaattagat aaatgggcaa gtttgtggaa ttggtttaac ataacaaatt ggctgtggta
     1801 tataaaatta ttcataatga tagtaggagg cttggtaggt ttaagaatag tttttgctgt
     1861 actttctata gtgaatagag ttaggcaggg atattcacca ttatcgtttc agacccacct
     1921 cccaaccccg aggggacccg acaggcccga aggaatagaa gaagaaggtg gagagagaga
     1981 cagagacaga tccattcgat tagtgaacgg atctcgacgg tatcgccgaa ttcacaaatg
     2041 gcagtattca tccacaattt taaaagaaaa ggggggattg gggggtacag tgcaggggaa
     2101 agaatagtag acataatagc aacagacata caaactaaag aattacaaaa acaaattaca
     2161 aaaattcaaa attttcgggt ttattacagg gacagcagag atccagtttg gactagtcgt
     2221 gaggctccgg tgcccgtcag tgggcagagc gcacatcgcc cacagtcccc gagaagttgg
     2281 ggggaggggt cggcaattga accggtgcct agagaaggtg gcgcggggta aactgggaaa
     2341 gtgatgtcgt gtactggctc cgcctttttc ccgagggtgg gggagaaccg tatataagtg
     2401 cagtagtcgc cgtgaacgtt ctttttcgca acgggtttgc cgccagaaca caggtaagtg
     2461 ccgtgtgtgg ttcccgcggg cctggcctct ttacgggtta tggcccttgc gtgccttgaa
     2521 ttacttccac ctggctgcag tacgtgattc ttgatcccga gcttcgggtt ggaagtgggt
     2581 gggagagttc gaggccttgc gcttaaggag ccccttcgcc tcgtgcttga gttgaggcct
     2641 ggcctgggcg ctggggccgc cgcgtgcgaa tctggtggca ccttcgcgcc tgtctcgctg
     2701 ctttcgataa gtctctagcc atttaaaatt tttgatgacc tgctgcgacg ctttttttct
     2761 ggcaagatag tcttgtaaat gcgggccaag atctgcacac tggtatttcg gtttttgggg
     2821 ccgcgggcgg cgacggggcc cgtgcgtccc agcgcacatg ttcggcgagg cggggcctgc
     2881 gagcgcggcc accgagaatc ggacgggggt agtctcaagc tggccggcct gctctggtgc
     2941 ctggcctcgc gccgccgtgt atcgccccgc cctgggcggc aaggctggcc cggtcggcac
     3001 cagttgcgtg agcggaaaga tggccgcttc ccggccctgc tgcagggagc tcaaaatgga
     3061 ggacgcggcg ctcgggagag cgggcgggtg agtcacccac acaaaggaaa agggcctttc
     3121 cgtcctcagc cgtcgcttca tgtgactcca cggagtaccg ggcgccgtcc aggcacctcg
     3181 attagttctc gagcttttgg agtacgtcgt ctttaggttg gggggagggg ttttatgcga
     3241 tggagtttcc ccacactgag tgggtggaga ctgaagttag gccagcttgg cacttgatgt
     3301 aattctcctt ggaatttgcc ctttttgagt ttggatcttg gttcattctc aagcctcaga
     3361 cagtggttca aagttttttt cttccatttc aggtgtcgtg aagcggccct gcagatatca
     3421 acaagtttgt acaaaaaagc aggcaccatg cctccaagac catcatcagg tgaactgtgg
     3481 ggcatccact tgatgccccc aagaatccta gtagaatgtt tactaccaaa tggaatgata
     3541 gtgactttag aatgcctccg tgaggctaca ttaataacca taaagcatga actatttaaa
     3601 gaagcaagaa aataccccct ccatcaactt cttcaagatg aatcttctta cattttcgta
     3661 agtgttactc aagaagcaga aagggaagaa ttttttgatg aaacaagacg actttgtgac
     3721 cttcggcttt ttcaaccctt tttaaaagta attgaaccag taggcaaccg tgaagaaaag
     3781 atcctcaatc gagaaattgg ttttgctatc ggcatgccag tgtgtgaatt tgatatggtt
     3841 aaagatccag aagtacagga cttccgaaga aatattctga acgtttgtaa agaagctgtg
     3901 gatcttaggg acctcaattc acctcatagt agagcaatgt atgtctatcc tccaaatgta
     3961 gaatcttcac cagaattgcc aaagcacata tataataaat tagataaagg gcaaataata
     4021 gtggtgatct gggtaatagt ttctccaaat aatgacaagc agaagtatac tctgaaaatc
     4081 aaccatgact gtgtaccaga acaagtaatt gctgaagcaa tcaggaaaaa aactcgaagt
     4141 atgttgctat cctctgaaca actaaaactc tgtgttttag aatatcaggg caagtatatt
     4201 ttaaaagtgt gtggatgtga tgaatacttc ctagaaaaat atcctctgag tcagtataag
     4261 tatataagaa gctgtataat gcttgggagg atgcccaatt tgatgttgat ggctaaagaa
     4321 agcctttatt ctcaactgcc aatggactgt tttacaatgc catcttattc cagacgcatt
     4381 tccacagcta caccatatat gaatggagaa acatctacaa aatccctttg ggttataaat
     4441 agtgcactca gaataaaaat tctttgtgca acctacgtga atgtaaatat tcgagacatt
     4501 gataagatct atgttcgaac aggtatctac catggaggag aacccttatg tgacaatgtg
     4561 aacactcaaa gagtaccttg ttccaatccc aggtggaatg aatggctgaa ttatgatata
     4621 tacattcctg atcttcctcg tgctgctcga ctttgccttt ccatttgctc tgttaaaggc
     4681 cgaaagggtg ctaaagagga acactgtcca ttggcatggg gaaatataaa cttgtttgat
     4741 tacacagaca ctctagtatc tggaaaaatg gctttgaatc tttggccagt acctcatgga
     4801 ttagaagatt tgctgaaccc tattggtgtt actggatcaa atccaaataa agaaactcca
     4861 tgcttagagt tggagtttga ctggttcagc agtgtggtaa agttcccaga tatgtcagtg
     4921 attgaagagc atgccaattg gtctgtatcc cgagaagcag gatttagcta ttcccacgca
     4981 ggactgagta acagactagc tagagacaat gaattaaggg aaaatgacaa agaacagctc
     5041 aaagcaattt ctacacgaga tcctctctct gaaatcactg agcaggagaa agattttcta
     5101 tggagtcaca gacactattg tgtaactatc cccgaaattc tacccaaatt gcttctgtct
     5161 gttaaatgga attctagaga tgaagtagcc cagatgtatt gcttggtaaa agattggcct
     5221 ccaatcaaac ctgaacaggc tatggaactt ctggactgta attacccaga tcctatggtt
     5281 cgaggttttg ctgttcggtg cttggaaaaa tatttaacag atgacaaact ttctcagtat
     5341 ttaattcagc tagtacaggt cctaaaatat gaacaatatt tggataactt gcttgtgaga
     5401 tttttactga agaaagcatt gactaatcaa aggattgggc actttttctt ttggcattta
     5461 aaatctgaga tgcacaataa aacagttagc cagaggtttg gcctgctttt ggagtcctat
     5521 tgtcgtgcat gtgggatgta tttgaagcac ctgaataggc aagtcgaggc aatggaaaag
     5581 ctcattaact taactgacat tctcaaacag gagaagaagg atgaaacaca aaaggtacag
     5641 atgaagtttt tagttgagca aatgaggcga ccagatttca tggatgctct acagggcttt
     5701 ctgtctcctc taaaccctgc tcatcaacta ggaaacctca ggcttgaaga gtgtcgaatt
     5761 atgtcctctg caaaaaggcc actgtggttg aattgggaga acccagacat catgtcagag
     5821 ttactgtttc agaacaatga gatcatcttt aaaaatgggg atgatttacg gcaagatatg
     5881 ctaacacttc aaattattcg tattatggaa aatatctggc aaaatcaagg tcttgatctt
     5941 cgaatgttac cttatggttg tctgtcaatc ggtgactgtg tgggacttat tgaggtggtg
     6001 cgaaattctc acactattat gcaaattcag tgcaaaggcg gcttgaaagg tgcactgcag
     6061 ttcaacagcc acacactaca tcagtggctc aaagacaaga acaaaggaga aatatatgat
     6121 gcagccattg acctgtttac acgttcatgt gctggatact gtgtagctac cttcattttg
     6181 ggaattggag atcgtcacaa tagtaacatc atggtgaaag acgatggaca actgtttcat
     6241 atagattttg gacacttttt gggtcacaag aagaaaaaat ttggttataa acgagaacgt
     6301 gtgccatttg ttttgacaca ggatttctta atagtgatta gtaaaggagc ccaagaatgc
     6361 acaaagacaa gagaatttga gaggtttcag gagatgtgtt acaaggctta tctagctatt
     6421 cgacagcatg ccaatctctt cataaatctt ttctcaatga tgcttggctc tggaatgcca
     6481 gaactacaat cttttgatga cattgcatac attcgaaaga ccctagcctt agataaaact
     6541 gagcaagagg ctttggagta tttcatgaaa caaatgaatg atgcacatca tggtggctgg
     6601 acaacaaaaa tggattggat cttccacaca attaaacagc atgcattgaa ctagaaccca
     6661 gctttcttgt acaaagtggt gatatccaat taaccctcac taaaggaaat gtgtgtttag
     6721 tagttgtaaa ccctatagtg agtcgtatta ccacccaact tttctataca aagtggttga
     6781 tatccagcac agtggcggcc gctcgagtct agagggcccg cggttcgaag gtaagcctat
     6841 ccctaaccct ctcctcggtc tcgattctac gcgtaccggt tagtaatgag atccctcccc
     6901 ccccctaacg ttactggccg aagccgcttg gaataaggcc ggtgtgcgtt tgtctatatg
     6961 ttattttcca ccatattgcc gtcttttggc aatgtgaggg cccggaaacc tggccctgtc
     7021 ttcttgacga gcattcctag gggtctttcc cctctcgcca aaggaatgca aggtctgttg
     7081 aatgtcgtga aggaagcagt tcctctggaa gcttcttgaa gacaaacaac gtctgtagcg
     7141 accctttgca ggcagcggaa ccccccacct ggcgacaggt gcctctgcgg ccaaaagcca
     7201 cgtgtataag atacacctgc aaaggcggca caaccccagt gccacgttgt gagttggata
     7261 gttgtggaaa gagtcaaatg gctctcctca agcgtattca acaaggggct gaaggatgcc
     7321 cagaaggtac cccattgtat gggatctgat ctggggcctc ggtgcacatg ctttacatgt
     7381 gtttagtcga ggttaaaaaa acgtctaggc cccccgaacc acggggacgt ggttttcctt
     7441 tgaaaaacac gatgataata tggccacaca tatgaccgag tacaagccca cggtgcgcct
     7501 cgccacccgc gacgacgtcc ccagggccgt acgcaccctc gccgccgcgt tcgccgacta
     7561 ccccgccacg cgccacaccg tcgatccgga ccgccacatc gagcgggtca ccgagctgca
     7621 agaactcttc ctcacgcgcg tcgggctcga catcggcaag gtgtgggtcg cggacgacgg
     7681 cgccgcggtg gcggtctgga ccacgccgga gagcgtcgaa gcgggggcgg tgttcgccga
     7741 gatcggcccg cgcatggccg agttgagcgg ttcccggctg gccgcgcagc aacagatgga
     7801 aggcctcctg gcgccgcacc ggcccaagga gcccgcgtgg ttcctggcca ccgtcggcgt
     7861 ctcgcccgac caccagggca agggtctggg cagcgccgtc gtgctccccg gagtggaggc
     7921 ggccgagcgc gccggggtgc ccgccttcct ggagacctcc gcgccccgca acctcccctt
     7981 ctacgagcgg ctcggcttca ccgtcaccgc cgacgtcgag gtgcccgaag gaccgcgcac
     8041 ctggtgcatg acccgcaagc ccggtgccta aatcgataga tcctaatcaa cctctggatt
     8101 acaaaatttg tgaaagattg actggtattc ttaactatgt tgctcctttt acgctatgtg
     8161 gatacgctgc tttaatgcct ttgtatcatg ctattgcttc ccgtatggct ttcattttct
     8221 cctccttgta taaatcctgg ttgctgtctc tttatgagga gttgtggccc gttgtcaggc
     8281 aacgtggcgt ggtgtgcact gtgtttgctg acgcaacccc cactggttgg ggcattgcca
     8341 ccacctgtca gctcctttcc gggactttcg ctttccccct ccctattgcc acggcggaac
     8401 tcatcgccgc ctgccttgcc cgctgctgga caggggctcg gctgttgggc actgacaatt
     8461 ccgtggtgtt gtcggggaaa tcatcgtcct ttccttggct gctcgcctgt gttgccacct
     8521 ggattctgcg cgggacgtcc ttctgctacg tcccttcggc cctcaatcca gcggaccttc
     8581 cttcccgcgg cctgctgccg gctctgcggc ctcttccgcg tcttcgcctt cgccctcaga
     8641 cgagtcggat ctccctttgg gccgcctccc cgcctgagat cctttaagac caatgactta
     8701 caaggcagct gtagatctta gccacttttt aaaagaaaag gggggactgg aagggctaat
     8761 tcactcccaa cgaagacaag atctgctttt tgcttgtact gggtctctct ggttagacca
     8821 gatctgagcc tgggagctct ctggctaact agggaaccca ctgcttaagc ctcaataaag
     8881 cttgccttga gtgcttcaag tagtgtgtgc ccgtctgttg tgtgactctg gtaactagag
     8941 atccctcaga cccttttagt cagtgtggaa aatctctagc agtagtagtt catgtcatct
     9001 tattattcag tatttataac ttgcaaagaa atgaatatca gagagtgaga ggcccgggtt
     9061 aattaaggaa agggctagat cattcttgaa gacgaaaggg cctcgtgata cgcctatttt
     9121 tataggttaa tgtcatgata ataatggttt cttagacgtc aggtggcact tttcggggaa
     9181 atgtgcgcgg aacccctatt tgtttatttt tctaaataca ttcaaatatg tatccgctca
     9241 tgagacaata accctgataa atgcttcaat aatattgaaa aaggaagagt atgagtattc
     9301 aacatttccg tgtcgccctt attccctttt ttgcggcatt ttgccttcct gtttttgctc
     9361 acccagaaac gctggtgaaa gtaaaagatg ctgaagatca gttgggtgca cgagtgggtt
     9421 acatcgaact ggatctcaac agcggtaaga tccttgagag ttttcgcccc gaagaacgtt
     9481 ttccaatgat gagcactttt aaagttctgc tatgtggcgc ggtattatcc cgtgttgacg
     9541 ccgggcaaga gcaactcggt cgccgcatac actattctca gaatgacttg gttgagtact
     9601 caccagtcac agaaaagcat cttacggatg gcatgacagt aagagaatta tgcagtgctg
     9661 ccataaccat gagtgataac actgcggcca acttacttct gacaacgatc ggaggaccga
     9721 aggagctaac cgcttttttg cacaacatgg gggatcatgt aactcgcctt gatcgttggg
     9781 aaccggagct gaatgaagcc ataccaaacg acgagcgtga caccacgatg cctgtagcaa
     9841 tggcaacaac gttgcgcaaa ctattaactg gcgaactact tactctagct tcccggcaac
     9901 aattaataga ctggatggag gcggataaag ttgcaggacc acttctgcgc tcggcccttc
     9961 cggctggctg gtttattgct gataaatctg gagccggtga gcgtgggtct cgcggtatca
    10021 ttgcagcact ggggccagat ggtaagccct cccgtatcgt agttatctac acgacgggga
    10081 gtcaggcaac tatggatgaa cgaaatagac agatcgctga gataggtgcc tcactgatta
    10141 agcattggta actgtcagac caagtttact catatatact ttagattgat ttaaaacttc
    10201 atttttaatt taaaaggatc taggtgaaga tcctttttga taatctcatg accaaaatcc
    10261 cttaacgtga gttttcgttc cactgagcgt cagaccccgt agaaaagatc aaaggatctt
    10321 cttgagatcc tttttttctg cgcgtaatct gctgcttgca aacaaaaaaa ccaccgctac
    10381 cagcggtggt ttgtttgccg gatcaagagc taccaactct ttttccgaag gtaactggct
    10441 tcagcagagc gcagatacca aatactgttc ttctagtgta gccgtagtta ggccaccact
    10501 tcaagaactc tgtagcaccg cctacatacc tcgctctgct aatcctgtta ccagtggctg
    10561 ctgccagtgg cgataagtcg tgtcttaccg ggttggactc aagacgatag ttaccggata
    10621 aggcgcagcg gtcgggctga acggggggtt cgtgcacaca gcccagcttg gagcgaacga
    10681 cctacaccga actgagatac ctacagcgtg agctatgaga aagcgccacg cttcccgaag
    10741 ggagaaaggc ggacaggtat ccggtaagcg gcagggtcgg aacaggagag cgcacgaggg
    10801 agcttccagg gggaaacgcc tggtatcttt atagtcctgt cgggtttcgc cacctctgac
    10861 ttgagcgtcg atttttgtga tgctcgtcag gggggcggag cctatggaaa aacgccagca
    10921 acgcggcctt tttacggttc ctggcctttt gctggccttt tgctcacatg ttctttcctg
    10981 cgttatcccc tgattctgtg gataaccgta ttaccgcctt tgagtgagct gataccgctc
    11041 gccgcagccg aacgaccgag cgcagcgagt cagtgagcga ggaagcggaa gagcgcccaa
    11101 tacgcaaacc gcctctcccc gcgcgttggc cgattcatta atgcagcaag ctcatggctg
    11161 actaattttt tttatttatg cagaggccga ggccgcctcg gcctctgagc tattccagaa
    11221 gtagtgagga ggcttttttg gaggcctagg cttttgcaaa aagctccccg tggcacgaca
    11281 ggtttcccga ctggaaagcg ggcagtgagc gcaacgcaat taatgtgagt tagctcactc
    11341 attaggcacc ccaggcttta cactttatgc ttccggctcg tatgttgtgt ggaattgtga
    11401 gcggataaca atttcacaca ggaaacagct atgacatgat tacgaatttc acaaataaag
    11461 catttttttc actgcattct agttgtggtt tgtccaaact catcaatgta tcttatcatg
    11521 tctggatcaa ctggataact caagctaacc aaaatcatcc caaacttccc accccatacc
    11581 ctattaccac tgccaattac ctgtggtttc atttactcta aacctgtgat tcctctgaat
    11641 tattttcatt ttaaagaaat tgtatttgtt aaatatgtac tacaaactta gtagt
//
