[The description below was written by a language model from this plasmid's Addgene catalogue record and the feature table of its GenBank file.]
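Description:
pHAGE-PIK3CA-D939G is an 11.7 kb HIV-1-based lentiviral expression plasmid built on the pHAGE backbone and carrying the human PIK3CA coding sequence (the p110-alpha catalytic subunit of PI3K) with a D939G substitution. In bacteria it is maintained through a high-copy ColE1/pUC-type origin and selected with ampicillin via the bla gene. The viral portion runs from a full-length HIV-1 LTR at the start of the map (labelled as a 3' LTR by the automated annotation, although it sits in the 5' position) to a U3-deleted, self-inactivating 3' LTR. Between them lie the Psi packaging signal, the Rev response element for Rev-dependent nuclear export of the genomic RNA, and the cPPT/CTS. No viral structural genes are annotated apart from a short gp41 fragment, so packaging functions would have to be provided separately.

The expression cassette is driven by the human EF-1-alpha promoter with its first intron, a strong constitutive element. The insert was introduced by Gateway recombination. The feature table does not annotate the PIK3CA open reading frame itself, but the roughly 3.2 kb interval between the attB1 and attB2 sites corresponds to its location. Downstream are T3 and T7 promoter sequences, an attB4 site and a V5 epitope tag; the record does not say whether the V5 tag is fused in frame to the insert. An EMCV IRES then links puromycin N-acetyltransferase to the same transcript, allowing puromycin selection of transduced cells, and a WPRE enhances transcript expression. The construct is intended for stable expression of this PIK3CA variant and comes from a study that systematically annotated the function of somatic mutations in cancer.
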