Addgene plasmid #116464: pHAGE-PIK3CA-D939G
Purpose: Lentiviral expression of PIK3CA D939G
Depositing lab: Gordon Mills & Kenneth Scott. Depositing organization: Baylor College of Medicine. Publication: Systematic Functional Annotation of Somatic Mutations in Cancer. Ng PK, Li J, Jeong KJ, Shao S, Chen H, Tsang YH, Sengupta S, Wang Z, Bhavana VH, Tran R, Soewito S, Minussi DC, Moreno D, Kong K, Dogruluk T, Lu H, Gao J, Tokheim C, Zhou DC, Johnson AM, Zeng J, Ip CKM, Ju Z, Wester M, Yu S, Li Y, Vellano CP, Schultz N, Karchin R, Ding L, Lu Y, Cheung LWT, Chen K, Shaw KR, Meric-Bernstam F, Scott KL, Yi S, Sahni N, Liang H, Mills GB. Cancer Cell. 2018 Mar 12;33(3):450-462.e10. doi: 10.1016/j.ccell.2018.01.021. PubMed 29533785.
Backbone
  Vector backbone: pHAGE
  Vector type: Lentiviral
Growth in bacteria
  Bacterial resistance: Ampicillin, 100 μg/mL
  Growth temperature: 37°C
  Growth strain: Stbl3
  Copy number: High Copy
Gene/Insert
  Gene/Insert name: PIK3CA
  Species: H. sapiens (human)
  Mutation: D939G
  Entrez Gene: PIK3CA (a.k.a. CCM4, CLAPO, CLOVE, CWS5, HMH, MCAP, MCM, MCMTC, PI3K, PI3K-alpha, p110-alpha)
  Cloning method: Gateway Cloning
Terms and licenses: Academic/Nonprofit Terms; Industry Terms: Not Available to Industry
How to cite: pHAGE-PIK3CA-D939G was a gift from Gordon Mills & Kenneth Scott (Addgene plasmid # 116464 ; http://n2t.net/addgene:116464 ; RRID:Addgene_116464)
