>Addgene plasmid #116464 | pHAGE-PIK3CA-D939G | depositor partial sequence | sequence record 219338 | insert
ATGCCTCCACGACCATCATCAGGTGAACTGTGGGGCATCCACTTGATGCCCCCAAGAATCCTAGTAGAAT
GTTTACTACCAAATGGAATGATAGTGACTTTAGAATGCCTCCGTGAGGCTACATTAATAACCATAAAGCA
TGAACTATTTAAAGAAGCAAGAAAATACCCCCTCCATCAACTTCTTCAAGATGAATCTTCTTACATTTTC
GTAAGTGTTACTCAAGAAGCAGAAAGGGAAGAATTTTTTGATGAAACAAGACGACTTTGTGACCTTCGGC
TTTTTCAACCCTTTTTAAAAGTAATTGAACCAGTAGGCAACCGTGAAGAAAAGATCCTCAATCGAGAAAT
TGGTTTTGCTATCGGCATGCCAGTGTGTGAATTTGATATGGTTAAAGATCCAGAAGTACAGGACTTCCGA
AGAAATATTCTGAACGTTTGTAAAGAAGCTGTGGATCTTAGGGACCTCAATTCACCTCATAGTAGAGCAA
TGTATGTCTATCCTCCAAATGTAGAATCTTCACCAGAATTGCCAAAGCACATATATAATAAATTAGATAA
AGGGCAAATAATAGTGGTGATCTGGGTAATAGTTTCTCCAAATAATGACAAGCAGAAGTATACTCTGAAA
ATCAACCATGACTGTGTACCAGAACAAGTAATTGCTGAAGCAATCAGGAAAAAAACTCGAAGTATGTTGC
TATCCTCTGAACAACTAAAACTCTGTGTTTTAGAATATCAGGGCAAGTATATTTTAAAAGTGTGTGGATG
TGATGAATACTTCCTAGAAAAATATCCTCTGAGTCAGTATAAGTATATAAGAAGCTGTATAATGCTTGGG
AGGATGCCCAATTTGATGTTGATGGCTAAAGAAAGCCTTTATTCTCAACTGCCAATGGACTGTTTTACAA
TGCCATCTTATTCCAGACGCATTTCCACAGCTACACCATATATGAATGGAGAAACATCTACAAAATCCCT
TTGGGTTATAAATAGTGCACTCAGAATAAAAATTCTTTGTGCAACCTACGTGAATGTAAATATTCGAGAC
ATTGATAAGATCTATGTTCGAACAGGTATCTACCATGGAGGAGAACCCTTATGTGACAATGTGAACACTC
AAAGAGTACCTTGTTCCAATCCCAGGTGGAATGAATGGCTGAATTATGATATATACATTCCTGATCTTCC
TCGTGCTGCTCGACTTTGCCTTTCCATTTGCTCTGTTAAAGGCCGAAAGGGTGCTAAAGAGGAACACTGT
CCATTGGCATGGGGAAATATAAACTTGTTTGATTACACAGACACTCTAGTATCTGGAAAAATGGCTTTGA
ATCTTTGGCCAGTACCTCATGGATTAGAAGATTTGCTGAACCCTATTGGTGTTACTGGATCAAATCCAAA
TAAAGAAACTCCATGCTTAGAGTTGGAGTTTGACTGGTTCAGCAGTGTGGTAAAGTTCCCAGATATGTCA
GTGATTGAAGAGCATGCCAATTGGTCTGTATCCCGAGAAGCAGGATTTAGCTATTCCCACGCAGGACTGA
GTAACAGACTAGCTAGAGACAATGAATTAAGGGAAAATGACAAAGAACAGCTCAAAGCAATTTCTACACG
AGATCCTCTCTCTGAAATCACTGAGCAGGAGAAAGATTTTCTATGGAGTCACAGACACTATTGTGTAACT
ATCCCCGAAATTCTACCCAAATTGCTTCTGTCTGTTAAATGGAATTCTAGAGATGAAGTAGCCCAGATGT
ATTGCTTGGTAAAAGATTGGCCTCCAATCAAACCTGAACAGGCTATGGAACTTCTGGACTGTAATTACCC
AGATCCTATGGTTCGAGGTTTTGCTGTTCGGTGCTTGGAAAAATATTTAACAGATGACAAACTTTCTCAG
TATTTAATTCAGCTAGTACAGGTCCTAAAATATGAACAATATTTGGATAACTTGCTTGTGAGATTTTTAC
TGAAGAAAGCATTGACTAATCAAAGGATTGGGCACTTTTTCTTTTGGCATTTAAAATCTGAGATGCACAA
TAAAACAGTTAGCCAGAGGTTTGGCCTGCTTTTGGAGTCCTATTGTCGTGCATGTGGGATGTATTTGAAG
CACCTGAATAGGCAAGTCGAGGCAATGGAAAAGCTCATTAACTTAACTGACATTCTCAAACAGGAGAAGA
AGGATGAAACACAAAAGGTACAGATGAAGTTTTTAGTTGAGCAAATGAGGCGACCAGATTTCATGGATGC
TCTACAGGGCTTTCTGTCTCCTCTAAACCCTGCTCATCAACTAGGAAACCTCAGGCTTGAAGAGTGTCGA
ATTATGTCCTCTGCAAAAAGGCCACTGTGGTTGAATTGGGAGAACCCAGACATCATGTCAGAGTTACTGT
TTCAGAACAATGAGATCATCTTTAAAAATGGGGATGATTTACGGCAAGATATGCTAACACTTCAAATTAT
TCGTATTATGGAAAATATCTGGCAAAATCAAGGTCTTGATCTTCGAATGTTACCTTATGGTTGTCTGTCA
ATCGGTGACTGTGTGGGACTTATTGAGGTGGTGCGAAATTCTCACACTATTATGCAAATTCAGTGCAAAG
GCGGCTTGAAAGGTGCACTGCAGTTCAACAGCCACACACTACATCAGTGGCTCAAAGACAAGAACAAAGG
AGAAATATATGATGCAGCCATTGACCTGTTTACACGTTCATGTGCTGGATACTGTGTAGCTACCTTCATT
TTGGGAATTGGAGATCGTCACAATAGTAACATCATGGTGAAAGACGATGGACAACTGTTTCATATAGATT
TTGGACACTTTTTGGGTCACAAGAAGAAAAAATTTGGTTATAAACGAGAACGTGTGCCATTTGTTTTGAC
ACAGGATTTCTTAATAGTGATTAGTAAAGGAGCCCAAGAATGCACAAAGACAAGAGAATTTGAGAGGTTT
CAGGAGATGTGTTACAAGGCTTATCTAGCTATTCGACAGCATGCCAATCTCTTCATAAATCTTTTCTCAA
TGATGCTTGGCTCTGGAATGCCAGAACTACAATCTTTTGATGACATTGCATACATTCGAAAGACCCTAGC
CTTAGATAAAACTGAGCAAGAGGCTTTGGAGTATTTCATGAAACAAATGAATGATGCACATCATGGTGGC
TGGACAACAAAAATGGATTGGATCTTCCACACAATTAAACAGCATGCATTGAACTGA
